>Addgene plasmid #250533 | pCS2_N22_HA_dreAdar1_E488Q | addgene full sequence | sequence record 497431 | Addgene NGS Result
CGCCATTCTGCCTGGGGACGTCGGAGCAAGCTTGATTTAGGTGACACTATAGAATACAAGCTACTTGTTC
TTTTTGCAGGATCCCATCGATTCGCCATGGACGCGCAGACGCGGCGACGCGAGCGCCGGGCAGAGAAGCA
GGCTCAATGGAAGGCAGCTAACTACCCATACGATGTTCCAGATTACGCTGGCGGACAGCTGGACCAAACA
CCGTCCCGACAGCCAATCCCCAGGGAGGGACTTCAGCTGCATTTGCCCCAGGTCCTCGCGGATGCGGTCT
CTCGTTTAGTTGTGGATAAGTTCAGCGAGCTGACAGACAACTTCTCGTCTCCACATGCACGGCGGAAAGT
CCTGGCAGGAGTTGTCATGACAACCGGTAAGGATGTGATGGACGCTCAGGTGATTTGTGTGACGACGGGA
ACCAAGTGTATAAACGGAGAGTACATGAGCGATCGAGGACTGGCCCTTAATGACTGCCATGCTGAGATCA
TCGCACGGCGCTCACTCATTAGATACCTGTACAATCAGCTGGAATACTTCCTCAGCGACAGCACTGAAGA
ACATGAGAAATCCATATTCAGATGGTGCAGTGAACATGGCTACCGGCTAAAAGATGATATTCAATTCCAT
CTGTATATCAGCACGTCGCCCTGTGGAGACGCCCGGATCTTCTCCCCTCATGAGGCTGGTGCCGAGGACC
AGGGTGACCGACATCCAAACCGCAAGGCCCGTGGACAACTACGAACCAAGATTGAGTCTGGACAAGGAAC
GATACCTGTTCGTACGAGTAACACCATTCAGACTTGGGATGGAGTCCTGCAGGGAGAGCGACTGCTAACC
ATGTCATGCAGTGACAAAATTGCCAGATGGAACGTGATCGGAGTACAGGGATCTCTTCTGAGTTACTTCA
CAGAGCCCATCTATTTCTCCAGTTTAATTCTGGGAAGTCTGTATCATGCTGACCATCTTTCCAGAGCCAT
GTACCAGCGCATCGCAGACATGGATGATATTCCCCCGCCATTCAGAATCAACAGACCACTTCTTAGCGGT
ATCAGTAACACAGAAGCAAGGCAACCTGGGAAAGCTCCTAATTTCAGCGTCAACTGGACAGTAGGAGACC
AGGGGTTGGAGATCATTAACGCAACCACAGGAAAAGATGACCTCGGAAGACAGTCGCAACTTTGCAAACA
CGCTCTTTACAGTCGTTGGGTCTGTCTACATGCAAAGCTCAGTGAGACTCTGCGGATCCGAGGATCTCGG
CCTGGCTCCTACCACGAGGCAAAACAAGGGGCGGTCGAGTATCATGAGGCGAAACAGACTCTTTTCAAAG
CTTTCTACAAAGCGGGACTGGGAGCATGGGTGGAAAAACCCATCGAACAAGACCAGTTTTCCCTTACTCC
CTAGCAAGGCCTCTCGAGCCTCTAGAACTATAGTGAGTCGTATTACGTAGATCCAGACATGATAAGATAC
ATTGATGAGTTTGGACAAACCACAACTAGAATGCAGTGAAAAAAATGCTTTATTTGTGAAATTTGTGATG
CTATTGCTTTATTTGTAACCATTATAAGCTGCAATAAACAAGTTAACAACAACAATTGCATTCATTTTAT
GTTTCAGGTTCAGGGGGAGGTGTGGGAGGTTTTTTAATTCGCGGCCGCGGCGCCAATGCATTGGGCCCGG
TACCCAGCTTTTGTTCCCTTTAGTGAGGGTTAATTGCGCGCTTGGCGTAATCATGGTCATAGCTGTTTCC
TGTGTGAAATTGTTATCCGCTCACAATTCCACACAACATACGAGCCGGGAGCATAAAGTGTAAAGCCTGG
GGTGCCTAATGAGTGAGCTAACTCACATTAATTGCGTTGCGCTCACTGCCCGCTTTCCAGTCGGGAAACC
TGTCGTGCCAGCTGCATTAATGAATCGGCCAACGCGCGGGGAGAGGCGGTTTGCGTATTGGGCGCTCTTC
CGCTTCCTCGCTCACTGACTCGCTGCGCTCGGTCGTTCGGCTGCGGCGAGCGGTATCAGCTCACTCAAAG
GCGGTAATACGGTTATCCACAGAATCAGGGGATAACGCAGGAAAGAACATGTGAGCAAAAGGCCAGCAAA
AGGCCAGGAACCGTAAAAAGGCCGCGTTGCTGGCGTTTTTCCATAGGCTCCGCCCCCCTGACGAGCATCA
CAAAAATCGACGCTCAAGTCAGAGGTGGCGAAACCCGACAGGACTATAAAGATACCAGGCGTTTCCCCCT
GGAAGCTCCCTCGTGCGCTCTCCTGTTCCGACCCTGCCGCTTACCGGATACCTGTCCGCCTTTCTCCCTT
CGGGAAGCGTGGCGCTTTCTCATAGCTCACGCTGTAGGTATCTCAGTTCGGTGTAGGTCGTTCGCTCCAA
GCTGGGCTGTGTGCACGAACCCCCCGTTCAGCCCGACCGCTGCGCCTTATCCGGTAACTATCGTCTTGAG
TCCAACCCGGTAAGACACGACTTATCGCCACTGGCAGCAGCCACTGGTAACAGGATTAGCAGAGCGAGGT
ATGTAGGCGGTGCTACAGAGTTCTTGAAGTGGTGGCCTAACTACGGCTACACTAGAAGAACAGTATTTGG
TATCTGCGCTCTGCTGAAGCCAGTTACCTTCGGAAAAAGAGTTGGTAGCTCTTGATCCGGCAAACAAACC
ACCGCTGGTAGCGGTGGTTTTTTTGTTTGCAAGCAGCAGATTACGCGCAGAAAAAAAGGATCTCAAGAAG
ATCCTTTGATCTTTTCTACGGGGTCTGACGCTCAGTGGAACGAAAACTCACGTTAAGGGATTTTGGTCAT
GAGATTATCAAAAAGGATCTTCACCTAGATCCTTTTAAATTAAAAATGAAGTTTTAAATCAATCTAAAGT
ATATATGAGTAAACTTGGTCTGACAGTTACCAATGCTTAATCAGTGAGGCACCTATCTCAGCGATCTGTC
TATTTCGTTCATCCATAGTTGCCTGACTCCCCGTCGTGTAGATAACTACGATACGGGAGGGCTTACCATC
TGGCCCCAGTGCTGCAATGATACCGCGAGACCCACGCTCACCGGCTCCAGATTTATCAGCAATAAACCAG
CCAGCCGGAAGGGCCGAGCGCAGAAGTGGTCCTGCAACTTTATCCGCCTCCATCCAGTCTATTAATTGTT
GCCGGGAAGCTAGAGTAAGTAGTTCGCCAGTTAATAGTTTGCGCAACGTTGTTGCCATTGCTACAGGCAT
CGTGGTGTCACGCTCGTCGTTTGGTATGGCTTCATTCAGCTCCGGTTCCCAACGATCAAGGCGAGTTACA
TGATCCCCCATGTTGTGCAAAAAAGCGGTTAGCTCCTTCGGTCCTCCGATCGTTGTCAGAAGTAAGTTGG
CCGCAGTGTTATCACTCATGGTTATGGCAGCACTGCATAATTCTCTTACTGTCATGCCATCCGTAAGATG
CTTTTCTGTGACTGGTGAGTACTCAACCAAGTCATTCTGAGAATAGTGTATGCGGCGACCGAGTTGCTCT
TGCCCGGCGTCAATACGGGATAATACCGCGCCACATAGCAGAACTTTAAAAGTGCTCATCATTGGAAAAC
GTTCTTCGGGGCGAAAACTCTCAAGGATCTTACCGCTGTTGAGATCCAGTTCGATGTAACCCACTCGTGC
ACCCAACTGATCTTCAGCATCTTTTACTTTCACCAGCGTTTCTGGGTGAGCAAAAACAGGAAGGCAAAAT
GCCGCAAAAAAGGGAATAAGGGCGACACGGAAATGTTGAATACTCATACTCTTCCTTTTTCAATATTATT
GAAGCATTTATCAGGGTTATTGTCTCATGAGCGGATACATATTTGAATGTATTTAGAAAAATAAACAAAT
AGGGGTTCCGCGCACATTTCCCCGAAAAGTGCCACCTAAATTGTAAGCGTTAATATTTTGTTAAAATTCG
CGTTAAATTTTTGTTAAATCAGCTCATTTTTTAACCAATAGGCCGAAATCGGCAAAATCCCTTATAAATC
AAAAGAATAGACCGAGATAGGGT
[37 nt withheld, positions 4014-4050]
AAAGAACGTGGACTCCAACGTCAAAGGGCGAAAAAT
[40 nt withheld, positions 4087-4126]
T
[91 nt withheld, positions 4128-4218]
G
[124 nt withheld, positions 4220-4343]
CCCATTCGCCATTCAGGCTGCGCAACTGTTGGGAAGGGCGATCGGTGCGGGCCTCTTCGCTATTACGCCA
GTCGACCGCCAATTCAATATGGCGTATATGGACTCATGCCAATTCAATATGGTGGATCTGGACCTGTGCC
AATTCAATATGGCGTATATGGACTCGTGCCAATTCAATATGGTGGATCTGGACCCCAGCCAATTCAATAT
GGCGGACTTGGCACCATGCCAATTCAATATGGCGGACCTGGCACTGTGCCAACTGGGGAGGGGTCTACTT
GGCACGGTGCCAAGTTTGAGGAGGGGTCTTGGCCCTGTGCCAAGTCCGCCATATTGAATTGGCATGGTGC
CAATAATGGCGGCCATATTGGCTATATGCCAGGATCAATATATAGGCAATATCCAATATGGCCCTATGCC
AATATGGCTATTGGCCAGGTTCAATACTATGTATTGGCCCTATGCCATATAGTATTCCATATATGGGTTT
TCCTATTGACGTAGATAGCCCCTCCCAATGGGCGGTCCCATATACCATATATGGGGCTTCCTAATACCGC
CCATAGCCACTCCCCCATTGACGTCAATGGTCTCTATATATGGTCTTTCCTATTGACGTCATATGGGCGG
TCCTATTGACGTATATGGCGCCTCCCCCATTGACGTCAATTACGGTAAATGGCCCGCCTGGCTCAATGCC
CATTGACGTCAATAGGACCACCCACCATTGACGTCAATGGGATGGCTCATTGCCCATTCATATCCGTTCT
CACGCCCCCTATTGACGTCAATGACGGTAAATGGCCCACTTGGCAGTACATCAATATCTATTAATAGTAA
CTTGGCAAGTACATTACTATTGGAAGTACGCCAGGGTACATTGGCAGTACTCCCATTGACGTCAATGGCG
GTAAATGGCCCGCGATGGCTGCCAAGTACATCCCCATTGACGTCAATGGGGAGGGGCAATGACGCAAATG
GGCGTTCCATTGACGTAAATGGGCGGTAGGCGTGCCTAATGGGAGGTCTATATAAGCAATGCTCGTTTAG
GGAAC
Features (pLannotate 1.2.2; 17 found; start..end, strand, type, name):
     35..53      +  promoter       SP6 promoter: promoter for bacteriophage SP6 RNA polymerase
     97..162     +  CDS            N (fragment): REGN_LAMBD - Experimental evidence at protein level: Swiss-Prot protein existence level 1. Plays a role as a transcriptional antitermination factor that allows the virus to initiate its lytic phase. Activates expression of the delayed viral early genes by modifying host RNA polymerase (RNAP) into a form that is resistant to termination signals. This antitermination function requires the host NusA protein which serves to stabilize the interaction between antitermination protein N and host RNA polymerase. From Escherichia phage lambda (Bacteriophage lambda).
    163..189     +  CDS            3xHA (fragment): three tandem HA epitope tags
    196..1401    +  CDS            Adarb1 (fragment): RED1_MOUSE - Also known as Adar2, Red1. Experimental evidence at protein level: Swiss-Prot protein existence level 1. Catalyzes the hydrolytic deamination of adenosine to inosine in double-stranded RNA (dsRNA) referred to as A-to-I RNA editing. This may affect gene expression and function in a number of ways that include mRNA translation by changing codons and hence the amino acid sequence of proteins; pre-mRNA splicing by altering splice site recognition sequences; RNA stability by changing sequences involved in nuclease recognition; genetic stability in the case of RNA virus genomes by chang
   1428..1445    -  promoter       T7 promoter (fragment): promoter for bacteriophage T7 RNA polymerase
   1450..1584    -  polyA_signal   SV40 poly(A) signal: SV40 polyadenylation signal
   1697..1715    -  promoter       T3 promoter: promoter for bacteriophage T3 RNA polymerase
   1760..1776    -  protein_bind   lac operator: The lac repressor binds to the lac operator to inhibit transcription in E. coli. This inhibition can be relieved by adding lactose or isopropyl-β-D-thiogalactopyranoside (IPTG). lac repressor encoded by lacI
   1784..1814    -  promoter       lac promoter: promoter for the E. coli lac operon
   1829..1850    -  protein_bind   CAP binding site: CAP binding activates transcription in the presence of cAMP. E. coli catabolite activator protein
   1863..1955    -  CDS            lacI (fragment): lac repressor; lacI; The lac repressor binds to the lac operator to inhibit transcription in E. coli. This inhibition can be relieved by adding lactose or isopropyl-β-D-thiogalactopyranoside (IPTG).
   2138..2726    -  rep_origin     ori: high-copy-number ColE1/pMB1/pBR322/pUC origin of replication
   2897..3757    -  CDS            AmpR: β-lactamase; bla; confers resistance to ampicillin, carbenicillin, and related antibiotics
   3758..3862    -  promoter       AmpR promoter: bla
   3888..4343    -  rep_origin     f1 ori (sequence partly withheld): f1 bacteriophage origin of replication; arrow indicates direction of (+) strand synthesis
   4348..4414    -  CDS            lacZα (fragment): LacZα fragment of β-galactosidase; lacZ fragment
   4421..5398    +  promoter       CMV IE94 promoter: enhancer/promoter region of simian cytomegalovirus major immediate early transcription unit IE94
