[The description below was written by a language model from this plasmid's Addgene catalogue record and pLannotate feature annotations shown in this document.]
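Description:
pCS2_N22_HA_dreAdar1_E488Q is a 5.4 kb pCS2-based plasmid that serves two purposes: in vitro synthesis of mRNA and direct expression in mammalian cells. It replicates in E. coli at high copy from a ColE1/pUC-type origin and is selected with ampicillin through the β-lactamase gene. It also carries an f1 origin and remnants of the lac region (lac promoter/operator, plus lacZα and lacI fragments) inherited from the parental backbone. The simian CMV IE94 enhancer/promoter lies immediately upstream of an SP6 promoter on the circular map, so the same open reading frame can be transcribed by RNA polymerase II in cells or by SP6 polymerase in vitro. An SV40 polyadenylation signal sits downstream of the insert, and T7 and T3 promoters flank it in the reverse orientation.

The insert, recorded as assembled by Gateway cloning, encodes a fusion of three parts. The first is a short fragment of the bacteriophage lambda N protein, the "N22" peptide, which is commonly used to tether proteins to boxB RNA hairpins. It is followed by a segment matching the HA epitope tag for detection, and then by the catalytic deaminase domain of a zebrafish ADAR carrying the E488Q substitution. The catalogue entry names this enzyme Adar1, whereas the automated annotation matched the roughly 1.2 kb coding segment to mouse Adarb1 (Adar2) by homology; the record does not resolve this difference. ADAR deaminase domains convert adenosine to inosine in double-stranded RNA. The associated publication describes a method for quantitatively profiling RNA-binding protein interactions in vivo, consistent with use of this fusion as an RNA-tethered editing enzyme, although the record does not state its exact role.
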