Addgene plasmid #250533: pCS2_N22_HA_dreAdar1_E488Q
Purpose: In vitro transcription (SP6 promotor) or mammalian expression (CMV promotor) of the catalytic domain of zerbafish Adar1 (E488Q)
Depositing lab: Daniel Cifuentes. Depositing organization: Boston University Medical Campus. Publication: RBPscan: A quantitative in vivo tool for profiling RNA-binding protein interactions. Kretov DA, Sanborn O, McIsaac T, Park E, Imrat I, Wu S, Regis M, Harvey LM, Cifuentes D. Mol Cell. 2026 Feb 6:S1097-2765(26)00023-7. doi: 10.1016/j.molcel.2026.01.003. PubMed 41653923.
Backbone
  Vector backbone: pCS2
  Vector type: Synthetic Biology
Growth in bacteria
  Bacterial resistance: Ampicillin, 100 μg/mL
  Growth temperature: 37°C
  Growth strain: DH5alpha
  Copy number: High Copy
Gene/Insert
  Gene/Insert name: N22_HA_dreAdar1_E488Q
  Species: D. rerio (zebrafish)
  Mutation: E488Q
  Cloning method: Gateway Cloning
Terms and licenses: Academic/Nonprofit Terms; Industry Terms: Not Available to Industry
How to cite: pCS2_N22_HA_dreAdar1_E488Q was a gift from Daniel Cifuentes (Addgene plasmid # 250533 ; http://n2t.net/addgene:250533 ; RRID:Addgene_250533)
